Addgene plasmid #208954: Polymerase variant click editor (CE1) - pCMV-T7-PCV2-nCas9-Phi29 (JO582)
Purpose: A variant CE1 construct with Phi29 DNA polymerase (-exo), expressed from CMV or T7 promoters.
Depositing lab: Benjamin Kleinstiver. Depositing organization: Massachusetts General Hospital. Publication: Click editing enables programmable genome writing using DNA polymerases and HUH endonucleases. Ferreira da Silva J, Tou CJ, King EM, Eller ML, Rufino-Ramos D, Ma L, Cromwell CR, Metovic J, Benning FMC, Chao LH, Eichler FS, Kleinstiver BP. Nat Biotechnol. 2024 Jul 22. doi: 10.1038/s41587-024-02324-x. PubMed 39039307.
Backbone
  Vector backbone: pCMV-T7-SpCas9-P2A-EGFP (RTW3027)
  Vector type: Mammalian Expression, CRISPR ; in vitro transcription; T7 promoter
Growth in bacteria
  Bacterial resistance: Ampicillin, 100 μg/mL
  Growth temperature: 37°C
  Growth strain: DH5alpha
  Copy number: High Copy
Gene/Insert
  Gene/Insert name: PCV2-XTEN-nSpCas9-BPNLS-Phi29(-exo)-BPNLS (alt name: JO582)
  Species: Synthetic
  Mutation: nSpCas9(H840A), Phi29(-exo;D169A)
  Promoter: CMV and T7
  Tag / fusion protein: BPNLS (C terminal on insert)
  Cloning method: Gibson Cloning
  Sequencing primers: 5′ oBK6928-CCAAGTCTCCACCCCATTGACG; 3′ oBK219-GGGAGTGGCACCTTCCAGGGTC
Terms and licenses: Academic/Nonprofit Terms; Industry Terms: Not Available to Industry
Depositor comments: Please visit https://doi.org/10.1101/2023.09.12.557440 for bioRxiv preprint.
How to cite: Polymerase variant click editor (CE1) - pCMV-T7-PCV2-nCas9-Phi29 (JO582) was a gift from Benjamin Kleinstiver (Addgene plasmid # 208954 ; http://n2t.net/addgene:208954 ; RRID:Addgene_208954)
