[The description below was written by a language model from this plasmid's Addgene catalogue record and pLannotate feature annotations shown in this document.]
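Description:
Polymerase variant click editor (CE1) - pCMV-T7-PCV2-nCas9-Phi29 (JO582) is a 9.8 kb mammalian expression and in vitro transcription plasmid built by Gibson assembly on the pCMV-T7-SpCas9-P2A-EGFP (RTW3027) backbone. It is propagated in E. coli as a high-copy plasmid through a ColE1/pUC-type origin and selected with ampicillin via the β-lactamase gene. The remaining bacterial annotations (lac promoter/operator, CAP site, and fragments of lacI, bom, an MCS and the SV40 promoter) are backbone remnants with no apparent role in the payload.

The payload is a single synthetic open reading frame driven by the CMV enhancer/promoter, with a T7 promoter placed just upstream of the coding sequence so the same cassette can be used to make mRNA in vitro. It is terminated by the bGH polyadenylation signal. The encoded fusion is PCV2-XTEN-nSpCas9-BPNLS-Phi29(-exo)-BPNLS. It begins with a fragment of the porcine circovirus 2 Rep protein, an HUH endonuclease that nicks a specific ssDNA sequence and becomes covalently attached to the 5' phosphate. This is joined through an XTEN linker to SpCas9 H840A nickase, followed by a bipartite nuclear localization signal, Phi29 DNA polymerase carrying the D169A exonuclease-inactivating mutation, and a C-terminal BPNLS. No EGFP or P2A feature from the parental backbone is annotated.

In the click editing approach, the HUH domain tethers a DNA template to the editor, the guide-directed nickase exposes a genomic 3' end, and the fused DNA-dependent polymerase extends it to write the edit. This plasmid is a CE1 variant that uses Phi29 as the polymerase, which makes it suited to comparing polymerases in programmable genome writing. No guide RNA cassette is annotated, so the guide and template must be supplied separately.
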