Features (pLannotate 1.2.2; 18 found; start..end, strand, type, name):
    171..1031    -  CDS            AmpR: β-lactamase; bla; confers resistance to ampicillin, carbenicillin, and related antibiotics
   1032..1136    -  promoter       AmpR promoter: bla
   1207..1251    -  misc_feature   bom (fragment): basis of mobility region from pBR322
   1406..1785    +  enhancer       CMV enhancer: human cytomegalovirus immediate early enhancer
   1786..1989    +  promoter       CMV promoter: human cytomegalovirus (CMV) immediate early promoter
   2031..2049    +  promoter       T7 promoter: promoter for bacteriophage T7 RNA polymerase
   2069..2440    +  CDS            Rep (fragment): REP_PCV2 - Experimental evidence at protein level: Swiss-Prot protein existence level 1. Essential for the replication of viral ssDNA. The closed circular ssDNA genome is first converted to a superhelical dsDNA. Rep and/or Rep' binds a specific hairpin at the genome origin of replication. Introduces an endonucleolytic nick within the conserved sequence 5'-AGTATTAC-3' in the intergenic region of the genome, thereby initiating the rolling circle replication (RCR). Following cleavage, binds covalently to the 5'-phosphate of DNA as a tyrosyl ester. The cleavage gives rise to a free 3'-OH that serv
   2486..4087    +  CDS            Cas9(N): N-terminal portion of Streptococcus pyogenes Cas9 (Zetsche et al., 2015)
   4088..6582    +  CDS            Cas9(C) (fragment): C-terminal portion of Streptococcus pyogenes Cas9 (Zetsche et al., 2015)
   6692..8410    +  CDS            2: DPOL_BPPH2 - Experimental evidence at protein level: Swiss-Prot protein existence level 1. Polymerase responsible for protein-primed viral DNA replication by strand displacement with high processivity and fidelity (PubMed:3863101) (PubMed:2498321). To start replication, the DNA polymerase forms a heterodimer with a free primer terminal protein (TP), recognizes the replication origins at both 5' ends of the linear chromosome, and initiates replication using as primer the OH-group of Ser-232 of the TP (PubMed:22210885). This polymerase possesses three enzymatic activities: DNA synthesis (polymer
   8531..8755    +  polyA_signal   bGH poly(A) signal: bovine growth hormone polyadenylation signal
   8759..8780    +  promoter       SV40 promoter (fragment): SV40 enhancer and early promoter
   8785..8801    +  misc_feature   MCS (fragment): pBluescript multiple cloning site
   8850..8866    -  protein_bind   lac operator: The lac repressor binds to the lac operator to inhibit transcription in E. coli. This inhibition can be relieved by adding lactose or isopropyl-β-D-thiogalactopyranoside (IPTG). lac repressor encoded by lacI
   8874..8904    -  promoter       lac promoter: promoter for the E. coli lac operon
   8919..8940    -  protein_bind   CAP binding site: CAP binding activates transcription in the presence of cAMP. E. coli catabolite activator protein
   8953..9045    -  CDS            lacI (fragment): lac repressor; lacI; The lac repressor binds to the lac operator to inhibit transcription in E. coli. This inhibition can be relieved by adding lactose or isopropyl-β-D-thiogalactopyranoside (IPTG).
   9228..9816    -  rep_origin     ori: high-copy-number ColE1/pMB1/pBR322/pUC origin of replication
>Addgene plasmid #208954 | Polymerase variant click editor (CE1) - pCMV-T7-PCV2-nCas9-Phi29 (JO582) | addgene full sequence | sequence record 415743 | Addgene NGS Result
GAAGATCCTTTGATCTTTTCTACGGGGTCTGACGCTCAGTGGAACGAAAACTCACGTTAAGGGATTTTGG
TCATGAGATTATCAAAAAGGATCTTCACCTAGATCCTTTTAAATTAAAAATGAAGTTTTAAATCAATCTA
AAGTATATATGAGTAAACTTGGTCTGACAGTTACCAATGCTTAATCAGTGAGGCACCTATCTCAGCGATC
TGTCTATTTCGTTCATCCATAGTTGCCTGACTCCCCGTCGTGTAGATAACTACGATACGGGAGGGCTTAC
CATCTGGCCCCAGTGCTGCAATGATACCGCGCGAACCACGCTCACCGGCTCCAGATTTATCAGCAATAAA
CCAGCCAGCCGGAAGGGCCGAGCGCAGAAGTGGTCCTGCAACTTTATCCGCCTCCATCCAGTCTATTAAT
TGTTGCCGGGAAGCTAGAGTAAGTAGTTCGCCAGTTAATAGTTTGCGCAACGTTGTTGCCATTGCTACAG
GCATCGTGGTGTCACGCTCGTCGTTTGGTATGGCTTCATTCAGCTCCGGTTCCCAACGATCAAGGCGAGT
TACATGATCCCCCATGTTGTGCAAAAAAGCGGTTAGCTCCTTCGGTCCTCCGATCGTTGTCAGAAGTAAG
TTGGCCGCAGTGTTATCACTCATGGTTATGGCAGCACTGCATAATTCTCTTACTGTCATGCCATCCGTAA
GATGCTTTTCTGTGACTGGTGAGTACTCAACCAAGTCATTCTGAGAATAGTGTATGCGGCGACCGAGTTG
CTCTTGCCCGGCGTCAATACGGGATAATACCGCGCCACATAGCAGAACTTTAAAAGTGCTCATCATTGGA
AAACGTTCTTCGGGGCGAAAACTCTCAAGGATCTTACCGCTGTTGAGATCCAGTTCGATGTAACCCACTC
GTGCACCCAACTGATCTTCAGCATCTTTTACTTTCACCAGCGTTTCTGGGTGAGCAAAAACAGGAAGGCA
AAATGCCGCAAAAAAGGGAATAAGGGCGACACGGAAATGTTGAATACTCATACTCTTCCTTTTTCAATAT
TATTGAAGCATTTATCAGGGTTATTGTCTCATGAGCGGATACATATTTGAATGTATTTAGAAAAATAAAC
AAATAGGGGTTCCGCGCACATTTCCCCGAAAAGTGCCACCTGACGTCGACGGATCGGGAGATCGATCTCC
CGATCCCCTAGGGTCGACTCTCAGTACAATCTGCTCTGATGCCGCATAGTTAAGCCAGTATCTGCTCCCT
GCTTGTGTGTTGGAGGTCGCTGAGTAGTGCGCGAGCAAAATTTAAGCTACAACAAGGCAAGGCTTGACCG
ACAATTGCATGAAGAATCTGCTTAGGGTTAGGCGTTTTGCGCTGCTTCGCGATGTACGGGCCAGATATAC
GCGTTGACATTGATTATTGACTAGTTATTAATAGTAATCAATTACGGGGTCATTAGTTCATAGCCCATAT
ATGGAGTTCCGCGTTACATAACTTACGGTAAATGGCCCGCCTGGCTGACCGCCCAACGACCCCCGCCCAT
TGACGTCAATAATGACGTATGTTCCCATAGTAACGCCAATAGGGACTTTCCATTGACGTCAATGGGTGGA
GTATTTACGGTAAACTGCCCACTTGGCAGTACATCAAGTGTATCATATGCCAAGTACGCCCCCTATTGAC
GTCAATGACGGTAAATGGCCCGCCTGGCATTATGCCCAGTACATGACCTTATGGGACTTTCCTACTTGGC
AGTACATCTACGTATTAGTCATCGCTATTACCATGGTGATGCGGTTTTGGCAGTACATCAATGGGCGTGG
ATAGCGGTTTGACTCACGGGGATTTCCAAGTCTCCACCCCATTGACGTCAATGGGAGTTTGTTTTGGCAC
CAAAATCAACGGGACTTTCCAAAATGTCGTAACAACTCCGCCCCATTGACGCAAATGGGCGGTAGGCGTG
TACGGTGGGAGGTCTATATAAGCAGAGCTGGTTTAGTGAACCGTCAGATCCGCTAGAGATCCGCGGCCGC
TAATACGACTCACTATAGGGAGAGCCGCCACCATGAGCCCATCTAAGAAAAACGGCAGAAGCGGACCTCA
ACCTCACAAGCGGTGGGTCTTTACCCTGAACAACCCCAGCGAAGATGAGAGAAAGAAGATCCGGGACCTG
CCTATCAGCCTGTTCGACTACTTCATCGTGGGCGAGGAAGGAAATGAGGAAGGCCGGACCCCCCACCTGC
AGGGCTTCGCCAACTTCGTGAAAAAGCAGACCTTCAACAAGGTGAAGTGGTACCTGGGCGCTAGATGCCA
CATCGAGAAGGCCAAGGGCACCGACCAGCAGAACAAAGAGTACTGCAGCAAGGAAGGCAATCTGCTGATG
GAATGTGGCGCCCCTAGATCCCAGGGACAGAGAAGCGGAGGCTCTAGCGGCTCCGAGACACCCGGCACAT
CTGAGTCCGCCACCCCTGAGAGCAGCGGCGGCAGCGACAAGAAGTACAGCATCGGCCTGGACATCGGCAC
CAACTCTGTGGGCTGGGCCGTGATCACCGACGAGTACAAGGTGCCCAGCAAGAAATTCAAGGTGCTGGGC
AACACCGACCGGCACAGCATCAAGAAGAACCTGATCGGAGCCCTGCTGTTCGACAGCGGCGAAACAGCCG
AGGCCACCCGGCTGAAGAGAACCGCCAGAAGAAGATACACCAGACGGAAGAACCGGATCTGCTATCTGCA
AGAGATCTTCAGCAACGAGATGGCCAAGGTGGACGACAGCTTCTTCCACAGACTGGAAGAGTCCTTCCTG
GTGGAAGAGGATAAGAAGCACGAGCGGCACCCCATCTTCGGCAACATCGTGGACGAGGTGGCCTACCACG
AGAAGTACCCCACCATCTACCACCTGAGAAAGAAACTGGTGGACAGCACCGACAAGGCCGACCTGCGGCT
GATCTATCTGGCCCTGGCCCACATGATCAAGTTCCGGGGCCACTTCCTGATCGAGGGCGACCTGAACCCC
GACAACAGCGACGTGGACAAGCTGTTCATCCAGCTGGTGCAGACCTACAACCAGCTGTTCGAGGAAAACC
CCATCAACGCCAGCGGCGTGGACGCCAAGGCCATCCTGTCTGCCAGACTGAGCAAGAGCAGACGGCTGGA
AAATCTGATCGCCCAGCTGCCCGGCGAGAAGAAGAATGGCCTGTTCGGAAACCTGATTGCCCTGAGCCTG
GGCCTGACCCCCAACTTCAAGAGCAACTTCGACCTGGCCGAGGATGCCAAACTGCAGCTGAGCAAGGACA
CCTACGACGACGACCTGGACAACCTGCTGGCCCAGATCGGCGACCAGTACGCCGACCTGTTTCTGGCCGC
CAAGAACCTGTCCGACGCCATCCTGCTGAGCGACATCCTGAGAGTGAACACCGAGATCACCAAGGCCCCC
CTGAGCGCCTCTATGATCAAGAGATACGACGAGCACCACCAGGACCTGACCCTGCTGAAAGCTCTCGTGC
GGCAGCAGCTGCCTGAGAAGTACAAAGAGATTTTCTTCGACCAGAGCAAGAACGGCTACGCCGGCTACAT
TGACGGCGGAGCCAGCCAGGAAGAGTTCTACAAGTTCATCAAGCCCATCCTGGAAAAGATGGACGGCACC
GAGGAACTGCTCGTGAAGCTGAACAGAGAGGACCTGCTGCGGAAGCAGCGGACCTTCGACAACGGCAGCA
TCCCCCACCAGATCCACCTGGGAGAGCTGCACGCCATTCTGCGGCGGCAGGAAGATTTTTACCCATTCCT
GAAGGACAACCGGGAAAAGATCGAGAAGATCCTGACCTTCCGCATCCCCTACTACGTGGGCCCTCTGGCC
AGGGGAAACAGCAGATTCGCCTGGATGACCAGAAAGAGCGAGGAAACCATCACCCCCTGGAACTTCGAGG
AAGTGGTGGACAAGGGCGCTTCCGCCCAGAGCTTCATCGAGCGGATGACCAACTTCGATAAGAACCTGCC
CAACGAGAAGGTGCTGCCCAAGCACAGCCTGCTGTACGAGTACTTCACCGTGTATAACGAGCTGACCAAA
GTGAAATACGTGACCGAGGGAATGAGAAAGCCCGCCTTCCTGAGCGGCGAGCAGAAAAAGGCCATCGTGG
ACCTGCTGTTCAAGACCAACCGGAAAGTGACCGTGAAGCAGCTGAAAGAGGACTACTTCAAGAAAATCGA
GTGCTTCGACTCCGTGGAAATCTCCGGCGTGGAAGATCGGTTCAACGCCTCCCTGGGCACATACCACGAT
CTGCTGAAAATTATCAAGGACAAGGACTTCCTGGACAATGAGGAAAACGAGGACATTCTGGAAGATATCG
TGCTGACCCTGACACTGTTTGAGGACAGAGAGATGATCGAGGAACGGCTGAAAACCTATGCCCACCTGTT
CGACGACAAAGTGATGAAGCAGCTGAAGCGGCGGAGATACACCGGCTGGGGCAGGCTGAGCCGGAAGCTG
ATCAACGGCATCCGGGACAAGCAGTCCGGCAAGACAATCCTGGATTTCCTGAAGTCCGACGGCTTCGCCA
ACAGAAACTTCATGCAGCTGATCCACGACGACAGCCTGACCTTTAAAGAGGACATCCAGAAAGCCCAGGT
GTCCGGCCAGGGCGATAGCCTGCACGAGCACATTGCCAATCTGGCCGGCAGCCCCGCCATTAAGAAGGGC
ATCCTGCAGACAGTGAAGGTGGTGGACGAGCTCGTGAAAGTGATGGGCCGGCACAAGCCCGAGAACATCG
TGATCGAAATGGCCAGAGAGAACCAGACCACCCAGAAGGGACAGAAGAACAGCCGCGAGAGAATGAAGCG
GATCGAAGAGGGCATCAAAGAGCTGGGCAGCCAGATCCTGAAAGAACACCCCGTGGAAAACACCCAGCTG
CAGAACGAGAAGCTGTACCTGTACTACCTGCAGAATGGGCGGGATATGTACGTGGACCAGGAACTGGACA
TCAACCGGCTGTCCGACTACGATGTGGACGCTATCGTGCCTCAGAGCTTTCTGAAGGACGACTCCATCGA
CAACAAGGTGCTGACCAGAAGCGACAAGAACCGGGGCAAGAGCGACAACGTGCCCTCCGAAGAGGTCGTG
AAGAAGATGAAGAACTACTGGCGGCAGCTGCTGAACGCCAAGCTGATTACCCAGAGAAAGTTCGACAATC
TGACCAAGGCCGAGAGAGGCGGCCTGAGCGAACTGGATAAGGCCGGCTTCATCAAGAGACAGCTGGTGGA
AACCCGGCAGATCACAAAGCACGTGGCACAGATCCTGGACTCCCGGATGAACACTAAGTACGACGAGAAT
GACAAGCTGATCCGGGAAGTGAAAGTGATCACCCTGAAGTCCAAGCTGGTGTCCGATTTCCGGAAGGATT
TCCAGTTTTACAAAGTGCGCGAGATCAACAACTACCACCACGCCCACGACGCCTACCTGAACGCCGTCGT
GGGAACCGCCCTGATCAAAAAGTACCCTAAGCTGGAAAGCGAGTTCGTGTACGGCGACTACAAGGTGTAC
GACGTGCGGAAGATGATCGCCAAGAGCGAGCAGGAAATCGGCAAGGCTACCGCCAAGTACTTCTTCTACA
GCAACATCATGAACTTTTTCAAGACCGAGATTACCCTGGCCAACGGCGAGATCCGGAAGCGGCCTCTGAT
CGAGACAAACGGCGAAACCGGGGAGATCGTGTGGGATAAGGGCCGGGATTTTGCCACCGTGCGGAAAGTG
CTGAGCATGCCCCAAGTGAATATCGTGAAAAAGACCGAGGTGCAGACAGGCGGCTTCAGCAAAGAGTCTA
TCCTGCCCAAGAGGAACAGCGATAAGCTGATCGCCAGAAAGAAGGACTGGGACCCTAAGAAGTACGGCGG
CTTCGACAGCCCCACCGTGGCCTATTCTGTGCTGGTGGTGGCCAAAGTGGAAAAGGGCAAGTCCAAGAAA
CTGAAGAGTGTGAAAGAGCTGCTGGGGATCACCATCATGGAAAGAAGCAGCTTCGAGAAGAATCCCATCG
ACTTTCTGGAAGCCAAGGGCTACAAAGAAGTGAAAAAGGACCTGATCATCAAGCTGCCTAAGTACTCCCT
GTTCGAGCTGGAAAACGGCCGGAAGAGAATGCTGGCCTCTGCCGGCGAACTGCAGAAGGGAAACGAACTG
GCCCTGCCCTCCAAATATGTGAACTTCCTGTACCTGGCCAGCCACTATGAGAAGCTGAAGGGCTCCCCCG
AGGATAATGAGCAGAAACAGCTGTTTGTGGAACAGCACAAGCACTACCTGGACGAGATCATCGAGCAGAT
CAGCGAGTTCTCCAAGAGAGTGATCCTGGCCGACGCTAATCTGGACAAAGTGCTGTCCGCCTACAACAAG
CACCGGGATAAGCCCATCAGAGAGCAGGCCGAGAATATCATCCACCTGTTTACCCTGACCAATCTGGGAG
CCCCTGCCGCCTTCAAGTACTTTGACACCACCATCGACCGGAAGAGGTACACCAGCACCAAAGAGGTGCT
GGACGCCACCCTGATCCACCAGAGCATCACCGGCCTGTACGAGACACGGATCGACCTGTCTCAGCTGGGA
GGTGACTCCGGCGGAAGCTCTGGTGGCAGCAAGCGGACCGCCGACGGCTCTGAATTCGAGAGCCCTAAGA
AGAAAAGAAAGGTGAGCGGAGGCTCTAGCGGCGGAAGCAAGCACATGCCTAGAAAGATGTACAGCTGCGA
CTTCGAGACAACAACCAAGGTCGAGGACTGCAGAGTGTGGGCTTACGGATATATGAATATCGAGGACCAC
TCTGAGTACAAGATCGGAAATAGCCTGGATGAGTTTATGGCCTGGGTCCTGAAAGTGCAGGCCGACCTGT
ACTTCCACAACCTGAAATTCGACGGCGCCTTCATCATTAACTGGCTGGAACGGAACGGCTTTAAGTGGTC
CGCCGATGGACTGCCAAACACCTACAACACCATCATCAGCAGAATGGGCCAGTGGTACATGATCGACATC
TGCCTGGGCTACAAGGGCAAAAGAAAGATCCATACCGTGATCTACGACAGCCTGAAGAAACTGCCTTTCC
CCGTGAAGAAGATCGCTAAAGACTTCAAGCTGACAGTGCTGAAGGGCGACATTGATTACCACAAGGAAAG
ACCTGTGGGATACAAGATCACACCTGAGGAATATGCCTACATCAAGAACGCCATCCAGATCATCGCCGAG
GCCCTGCTGATCCAGTTCAAGCAGGGCCTGGACCGGATGACCGCTGGCAGCGACAGCCTCAAAGGCTTCA
AGGACATTATCACCACTAAGAAGTTCAAAAAGGTGTTCCCAACACTGTCTCTTGGACTGGACAAGGAAGT
GCGGTACGCCTATAGAGGCGGCTTTACCTGGCTGAACGACAGATTCAAGGAAAAGGAAATCGGCGAGGGC
ATGGTGTTTGACGTGAACTCCCTCTACCCTGCCCAGATGTACAGCCGGCTGCTGCCCTATGGCGAGCCTA
TCGTGTTTGAGGGCAAGTACGTGTGGGATGAAGATTACCCCCTGCACATCCAGCACATCCGGTGCGAGTT
CGAGCTGAAGGAGGGCTACATCCCAACAATCCAAATCAAACGGAGCAGATTCTACAAGGGCAACGAGTAC
CTGAAAAGCAGCGGCGGCGAAATCGCCGATCTGTGGCTGAGCAATGTGGACCTGGAACTGATGAAGGAAC
ACTACGACCTGTACAACGTGGAATACATCAGCGGCCTGAAGTTTAAGGCCACAACCGGCCTGTTCAAAGA
CTTCATCGATAAGTGGACCTACATCAAAACAACCAGCGAGGGCGCTATCAAGCAGCTGGCCAAGCTGATG
CTGAATTCTCTGTACGGCAAGTTCGCCAGCAACCCTGATGTCACAGGCAAGGTGCCCTACCTGAAGGAAA
ACGGCGCCCTGGGCTTCAGACTGGGCGAGGAAGAAACCAAGGACCCTGTGTACACCCCTATGGGTGTTTT
CATCACCGCCTGGGCCAGATACACCACCATCACCGCCGCTCAGGCTTGTTACGATAGAATCATCTATTGT
GATACCGACTCTATCCACCTGACCGGGACCGAGATCCCCGACGTGATCAAGGATATTGTGGACCCCAAGA
AACTGGGCTACTGGGCCCACGAGTCCACCTTCAAGCGGGCCAAGTACCTGAGACAGAAGACCTACATCCA
GGACATCTACATGAAAGAAGTGGACGGCAAGCTCGTGGAAGGCAGCCCCGACGACTACACAGACATCAAG
TTCAGCGTGAAGTGCGCCGGCATGACCGATAAGATCAAAAAGGAGGTGACATTTGAGAACTTCAAGGTGG
GATTCAGCCGCAAGATGAAACCTAAGCCTGTTCAAGTGCCTGGCGGTGTTGTGCTGGTGGATGACACCTT
CACAATCAAGTCTGGCGGCTCAAAAAGAACCGCCGACGGCAGCGAATTCGAGTCTCCCAAGAAGAAGAGG
AAAGTCTGACCGGTCATCATCACCATCACCATTGAGTTTAAACCCGCTGATCAGCCTCGACTGTGCCTTC
TAGTTGCCAGCCATCTGTTGTTTGCCCCTCCCCCGTGCCTTCCTTGACCCTGGAAGGTGCCACTCCCACT
GTCCTTTCCTAATAAAATGAGGAAATTGCATCGCATTGTCTGAGTAGGTGTCATTCTATTCTGGGGGGTG
GGGTGGGGCAGGACAGCAAGGGGGAGGATTGGGAAGACAATAGCAGGCATGCTGGGGATGCGGTGGGCTC
TATGGCTTCTGAGGCGGAAAGAACCAGCTGGGGCTCGATACCGTCGACCTCTAGCTAGAGCTTGGCGTAA
TCATGGTCATAGCTGTTTCCTGTGTGAAATTGTTATCCGCTCACAATTCCACACAACATACGAGCCGGAA
GCATAAAGTGTAAAGCCTAGGGTGCCTAATGAGTGAGCTAACTCACATTAATTGCGTTGCGCTCACTGCC
CGCTTTCCAGTCGGGAAACCTGTCGTGCCAGCTGCATTAATGAATCGGCCAACGCGCGGGGAGAGGCGGT
TTGCGTATTGGGCGCTCTTCCGCTTCCTCGCTCACTGACTCGCTGCGCTCGGTCGTTCGGCTGCGGCGAG
CGGTATCAGCTCACTCAAAGGCGGTAATACGGTTATCCACAGAATCAGGGGATAACGCAGGAAAGAACAT
GTGAGCAAAAGGCCAGCAAAAGGCCAGGAACCGTAAAAAGGCCGCGTTGCTGGCGTTTTTCCATAGGCTC
CGCCCCCCTGACGAGCATCACAAAAATCGACGCTCAAGTCAGAGGTGGCGAAACCCGACAGGACTATAAA
GATACCAGGCGTTTCCCCCTGGAAGCTCCCTCGTGCGCTCTCCTGTTCCGACCCTGCCGCTTACCGGATA
CCTGTCCGCCTTTCTCCCTTCGGGAAGCGTGGCGCTTTCTCATAGCTCACGCTGTAGGTATCTCAGTTCG
GTGTAGGTCGTTCGCTCCAAGCTGGGCTGTGTGCACGAACCCCCCGTTCAGCCCGACCGCTGCGCCTTAT
CCGGTAACTATCGTCTTGAGTCCAACCCGGTAAGACACGACTTATCGCCACTGGCAGCAGCCACTGGTAA
CAGGATTAGCAGAGCGAGGTATGTAGGCGGTGCTACAGAGTTCTTGAAGTGGTGGCCTAACTACGGCTAC
ACTAGAAGAACAGTATTTGGTATCTGCGCTCTGCTGAAGCCAGTTACCTTCGGAAAAAGAGTTGGTAGCT
CTTGATCCGGCAAACAAACCACCGCTGGTAGCGGTGGTTTTTTTGTTTGCAAGCAGCAGATTACGCGCAG
AAAAAAAGGATCTCAA
